>Addgene plasmid #56541 | mAmetrine-Actin-7 | depositor partial sequence | sequence record 87430 | insert sequence
TGACGTCAGATCCGCTAGCGCTACCGGTCGCCACCATGGTGAGCAAGGGCGAGGAGCTGTTCACCGGGGT
GGTGCCCATCCTGGTCGAGCTGGACGGCGACGTAAACGGCCACAAGTTCAGCGTGCGCGGCGAGGGCGAG
GGCGATGCCACCAACGGCAAGCTGACCCTGAAGTTCATCTGCACCTCCGGCAAGCTGCCCGTGCCCTGGC
CCACCCTCGTGACCACCCTGTCTTACGGCGTGCAGTGCTTCGCCCGCTACCCCGACCACATGAAGCAGCA
CGACTTCTTCAAGTCCGCCATGCCCGAAGGCTACGTCCAGGAGCGCACCATCTCCTTCAAGGACGACGGC
AGCTACAGGACCCGCGCCGAGGTGAAGTTCGAGGGCGACACCCTGGTGAACCGCATCGAGCTGAAGGGCA
TCGACTTCAAGGAGGACGGCAACATCCTGGGGCACAAGCTGGAGTACAACATGAACGTGTGGGACGCGTA
TATCACGGCCGACAAGCAGAAGAACGGCATCAAAGCGAACTTCAAGATCGAGCACAACGTCGAGGACGGC
GGCGTGCAGCTCGCCGACGCGTACCAGCAGAACACCCCCATCGGCGACGGCTCCGTGCTGCTGCCTGACA
ACCACTACCTGAGCTTCCAGAGCAAGCTGTTCAAAGACCCCAACGAGCAGCGCGATCACATGGTCCTGCT
GGAGTTCGTTACCGCCGCCGGGATCACTCCCGGCATGGACGAGCTGTACAAGTCCGGACTCAGATCTCGA
GCTATGGATGATGATATCGCCGCGCTCGTCGTCGACAACGGCTCCGGCATGTGCAAGGCCGGCTTCGCGG
GCGACGATGCCCCCCGGGCCGTCTTCCCCTCCATCGTGGGGCGCCCCAGGCACCAGGGCGTGATGGTGGG
CATGGGTCAGAAGGATTCCTATGTGGGCGACGAGGCCCAGAGCAAGAGAGGCATCCTCACCCTGAAGTAC
CCCATCGAGCACGGCATCGTCACCAACTGGGACGACATGGAGAAAATCTGGCACCACACCTTCTACAATG
AGCTGCGTGTGGCTCCCGAGGAGCACCCCGTGCTGCTGACCGAGGCCCCCCTGAACCCCAAGGCCAACCG
CGAGAAGATGACCCAGATCATGTTTGAGACCTTCAACACCCCAGCCATGTACGTTGCTATCCAGGCTGTG
CTATCCCTGTACGCCTCTGGCCGTACCACTGGCATCGTGATGGACTCCGGTGACGGGGTCACCCACACTG
TGCCCATCTACGAGGGGTATGCCCTCCCCCATGCCATCCTGCGTCTGGACCTGGCTGGCCGGGACCTGAC
TGACTACCTCATGAAGATCCTCACCGAGCGCGGCTACAGCTTCACCACCACGGCCGAGCGGGAAATCGTG
CGTGACATTAAGGAGAAGCTGTGCTACGTCGCCCTGGACTTCGAGCAAGAGATGGCCACGGCTGCTTCCA
GCTCCTCCCTGGAGAAGAGCTACGAGCTGCCTGACGGCCAGGTCATCACCATTGGCAATGAGCGGTTCCG
CTGCCCTGAGGCACTCTTCCAGCCTTCCTTCCTGGGCATGGAGTCCTGTGGCATCCACGAAACTACCTTC
AACTCCATCATGAAGTGTGACGTGGACATCCGCAAAGACCTGTACGCCAACACAGTGCTGTCTGGCGGCA
CCACCATGTACCCTGGCATTGCCGACAGGATGCAGAAGGAGATCACTGCCCTGGCACCCAGCACAATGAA
GATCAAGATCATTGCTCCTCCTGAGCGCAAGTACTCCGTGTGGATCGGCGGCTCCATCCTGGCCTCGCTG
TCCACCTTCCAGCAGATGTGGATCAGCAAGCAGGAGTATGACGAGTCCGGCCCCTCCATCGTCCACCGCA
AATGCTTCTAGGGATCCACCGGATCTAGATAACTGATCATAATCAGCCATACCACATT
