>Addgene plasmid #56541 | mAmetrine-Actin-7 | addgene partial sequence | sequence record 106111 | SV40pA-R 5'-GAAATTTGTGATGCTATTGC-3'
CAACAATTGCATTCATTTTATGTTTCAGGTTCAGGGGGAGGTGTGGGAGGTTTTTTAAAGCAAGTAAAAC
CTCTACAAATGTGGTATGGCTGATTATGATCAGTTATCTAGATCCGGTGGATCCCTAGAAGCATTTGCGG
TGGACGATGGAGGGGCCGGACTCGTCATACTCCTGCTTGCTGATCCACATCTGCTGGAAGGTGGACAGCG
AGGCCAGGATGGAGCCGCCGATCCACACGGAGTACTTGCGCTCAGGAGGAGCAATGATCTTGATCTTCAT
TGTGCTGGGTGCCAGGGCAGTGATCTCCTTCTGCATCCTGTCGGCAATGCCAGGGTACATGGTGGTGCCG
CCAGACAGCACTGTGTTGGCGTACAGGTCTTTGCGGATGTCCACGTCACACTTCATGATGGAGTTGAAGG
TAGTTTCGTGGATGCCACAGGACTCCATGCCCAGGAAGGAAGGCTGGAAGAGTGCCTCAGGGCAGCGGAA
CCGCTCATTGCCAATGGTGATGACCTGGCCGTCAGGCAGCTCGTAGCTCTTCTCCAGGGAGGAGCTGGAA
GCAGCCGTGGCCATCTCTTGCTCGAAGTCCAGGGCGACGTATCACAGCTTCTCCTTAATGTCACGCACGA
TTTCCCGCTCGGCCGT
