[The description below was written by a language model from this plasmid's Addgene catalogue record.]
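Description:
mAmetrine-Actin-7 is a mammalian expression plasmid that produces human beta-actin (ACTB, corresponding to the reference transcript NM_001101.3) fused to the fluorescent protein mAmetrine. The backbone is an mAmetrine vector of about 4.75 kb without the insert. It is maintained at high copy in E. coli under kanamycin selection, and it carries a neomycin resistance marker so that transfected mammalian cells can be selected with G418. The record does not list the origin of replication or give a feature table, so the exact arrangement of the backbone elements cannot be confirmed here.

Expression of the fusion is driven by the CMV promoter, a strong constitutive promoter in most mammalian cell lines. The listed sequencing primers, one in CMV and one in an SV40 polyadenylation signal, suggest that the open reading frame sits between these two elements. The name suggests that mAmetrine lies upstream of actin and that the "7" may refer to the length of a linker, but the record states neither the orientation of the tag nor the meaning of the number, and the cloning method is given as unknown.

The construct is intended as a localization marker for the actin cytoskeleton: the tagged actin is expected to incorporate into filaments, allowing actin-containing structures to be viewed by fluorescence microscopy. mAmetrine is recorded with excitation at 406 nm and emission at 526 nm. This large gap between violet excitation and yellow-green emission can help separate its signal from other fluorophores in multicolour imaging.
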