Addgene plasmid #56541: mAmetrine-Actin-7
Purpose: Localization: Actin, Excitation: 406, Emission: 526
Depositing lab: Michael Davidson. Depositing organization: Florida State University, Tallahassee.
Backbone
  Vector backbone: mAmetrine
  Backbone size w/o insert (bp): 4750
  Vector type: Mammalian Expression
  Selectable markers: Neomycin (select with G418)
Growth in bacteria
  Bacterial resistance: Kanamycin, 50 μg/mL
  Growth temperature: 37°C
  Growth strain: DH5alpha
  Copy number: High Copy
Gene/Insert
  Gene/Insert name: Actin (alt name: NM_001101.3)
  Species: H. sapiens (human)
  Entrez Gene: ACTB (a.k.a. BKRNS, BNS, BRWS1, CSMH, DDS1, PS1TP5BP1, THC8)
  Promoter: CMV
  Tag / fusion protein: mAmetrine
  Cloning method: Unknown
  Sequencing primers: 5′ CMV-F; 3′ SV40pA-R
Terms and licenses: Academic/Nonprofit Terms; Industry Terms
Depositor comments: . Excitation = 406; Emission = 526
How to cite: mAmetrine-Actin-7 was a gift from Michael Davidson (Addgene plasmid # 56541 ; http://n2t.net/addgene:56541 ; RRID:Addgene_56541)
